>Addgene plasmid #242578 | pB-TetOn-DEST-EFS-mODC-rtTA-IRES-NEO (JDW 931) | addgene full sequence | sequence record 487089 | Addgene NGS Result
GGAAATTGTAAACGTTAATATTTTGTTAAAATTCGCGTTAAATTTTTGTTAAATCAGCTCATTTTTTAAC
CAATAGGCCGAAATCGGCAAAATCCCTTATAAATCAAAAGAATAGACCGAGATAGGGT
[37 nt withheld, positions 129-165]
AAAGAACGTGGACTCCAACGTCAAAGG
[49 nt withheld, positions 193-241]
T
[91 nt withheld, positions 243-333]
G
[124 nt withheld, positions 335-458]
CGCGCCATTCGCCATTCAGGCTGCGCAACTGTTGGGAAGGGCGATCGGTGCGGGCCTCTTCGCTATTACG
CCAGCTGGCGAAAGGGGGATGTGCTGCAAGGCGATTAAGTTGGGTAACGCCAGGGTTTTCCCAGTCACGA
CGTTGTAAAACGACGGCCAGTGAATTGTAATACGACTCACTATAGGGCGAATTGGAGCTCGGTATTCACG
ACAGCAGGCTGAATAATAAAAAAATTAGAAACTATTATTTAACCCTAGAAAGATAATCATATTGTGACGT
ACGTTAAAGATAATCATGCGTAAAATTGACGCATGTGTTTTATCGGTCTGTATATCGAGGTTTATTTATT
AATTTGAATAGATATTAAGTTTTATTATATTTACACTTACATACTAATAATAAATTCAACAAACAATTTA
TTTATGTTTATTTATTTATTAAAAAAAAACAAAAACTCAAAATTTCTTCTATAAAGTAACAAAACTTTTA
AACATTCTCTCTTTTACAAAAATAAACTTATTTTGTACTTTAAAAACAGTCATGTTGTATTATAAAATAA
GTAATTAGCTTAACCTATACATAATAGAAACAAATTATACTTATTAGTCAGTCAGAAACAACTTTGGCAC
ATATCAATATTATGCTCTCGTTAATTAACTCGAGGGATCCAAGCTGGCCGCACGTCTCCCTATCAGTGAT
AGAGAAGTCGACACGTCTCGAGCTCCCTATCAGTGATAGAGAAGGTACGTCTAGAACGTCTCCCTATCAG
TGATAGAGAAGTCGACACGTCTCGAGCTCCCTATCAGTGATAGAGAAGGTACGTCTAGAACGTCTCCCTA
TCAGTGATAGAGAAGTCGACACGTCTCGAGCTCCCTATCAGTGATAGAGAAGGTACGTCTAGAACGTCTC
CCTATCAGTGATAGAGAAGTCGACACGTCTCGAGCTCCCTATCAGTGATAGAGAAGGTACCCCCTATATA
AGCAGAGCTCGTTTAGTGAACCGTCAGATCGCCTGGAGACGCCATCCACGCTGTTTTGACCTCCATAGAA
GACACCGGGACCGATCCAGCCTCCGCGGTGGCGGCCATCACAAGTTTGTACAAAAAAGCTGAACGAGAAA
CGTAAAATGATATAAATATCAATATATTAAATTAGATTTTGCATAAAAAACAGACTACATAATACTGTAA
AACACAACATATCCAGTCACTATGGCGGCCGCATTAGGCACCCCAGGCTTTACACTTTATGCTTCCGGCT
CGTATAATGTGTGGATTTTGAGTTAGGATCCGTCGAGATTTTCAGGAGCTAAGGAAGCTAAAATGGAGAA
AAAAATCACTGGATATACCACCGTTGATATATCCCAATGGCATCGTAAAGAACATTTTGAGGCATTTCAG
TCAGTTGCTCAATGTACCTATAACCAGACCGTTCAGCTGGATATTACGGCCTTTTTAAAGACCGTAAAGA
AAAATAAGCACAAGTTTTATCCGGCCTTTATTCACATTCTTGCCCGCCTGATGAATGCTCATCCGGAATT
CCGTATGGCAATGAAAGACGGTGAGCTGGTGATATGGGATAGTGTTCACCCTTGTTACACCGTTTTCCAT
GAGCAAACTGAAACGTTTTCATCGCTCTGGAGTGAATACCACGACGATTTCCGGCAGTTTCTACACATAT
ATTCGCAAGATGTGGCGTGTTACGGTGAAAACCTGGCCTATTTCCCTAAAGGGTTTATTGAGAATATGTT
TTTCGTCTCAGCCAATCCCTGGGTGAGTTTCACCAGTTTTGATTTAAACGTGGCCAATATGGACAACTTC
TTCGCCCCCGTTTTCACCATGGGCAAATATTATACGCAAGGCGACAAGGTGCTGATGCCGCTGGCGATTC
AGGTTCATCATGCCGTTTGTGATGGCTTCCATGTCGGCAGAATGCTTAATGAATTACAACAGTACTGCGA
TGAGTGGCAGGGCGGGGCGTAAACGCGTGGATCCGGCTTACTAAAAGCCAGATAACAGTATGCGTATTTG
CGCGCTGATTTTTGCGGTATAAGAATATATACTGATATGTATACCCGAAGTATGTCAAAAAGAGGTATGC
TATGAAGCAGCGTATTACAGTGACAGTTGACAGCGACAGCTATCAGTTGCTCAAGGCATATATGATGTCA
ATATCTCCGGTCTGGTAAGCACAACCATGCAGAATGAAGCCCGTCGTCTGCGTGCCGAACGCTGGAAAGC
GGAAAATCAGGAAGGGATGGCTGAGGTCGCCCGGTTTATTGAAATGAACGGCTCTTTTGCTGACGAGAAC
AGGGGCTGGTGAAATGCAGTTTAAGGTTTACACCTATAAAAGAGAGAGCCGTTATCGTCTGTTTGTGGAT
GTACAGAGTGATATTATTGACACGCCCGGGCGACGGATGGTGATCCCCCTGGCCAGTGCACGTCTGCTGT
CAGATAAAGTCTCCCGTGAACTTTACCCGGTGGTGCATATCGGGGATGAAAGCTGGCGCATGATGACCAC
CGATATGGCCAGTGTGCCGGTCTCCGTTATCGGGGAAGAAGTGGCTGATCTCAGCCACCGCGAAAATGAC
ATCAAAAACGCCATTAACCTGATGTTCTGGGGAATATAAATGTCAGGCTCCCTTATACACAGCCAGTCTG
CAGGTCGACCATAGTGACTGGATATGTTGTGTTTTACAGTATTATGTAGTCTGTTTTTTATGCAAAATCT
AATTTAATATATTGATATTTATATCATTTTACGTTTCTCGTTCAGCTTTCTTGTACAAAGTGGTGATGGC
CGCTCTAGCGAAGGGATCCCCCATCGAATTCACTCCTCAGGTGCAGGCTGCCTATCAGAAGGTGGTGGCT
GGTGTGGCCAATGCCCTGGCTCACAAATACCACTGAGATCTTTTTCCCTCTGCCAAAAATTATGGGGACA
TCATGAAGCCCCTTGAGCATCTGACTTCTGGCTAATAAAGGAAATTTATTTTCATTGCAATAGTGTGTTG
GAATTTTTTGTGTCTCTCACTCGGAAGGACATATGGGAGGGCAAATCATTTAAAACATCAGAATGAGTAT
TTGGTTTAGAGTTTGGCAACATATGCCATATGCTGGCTGCCATGAACAAAGGTGGCTATAAAGAGGTCAT
CAGTATATGAAACAGCCCCCTGCTGTCCATTCCTTATTCCATAGAAAAGCCTTGACTTGAGGTTAGATTT
TTTTTATATTTTGTTTTGTGTTATTTTTTTCTTTAACATCCCTAAAATTTTCCTTACATGTTTTACTAGC
CAGATTTTTCCTCCTCTCCTGACTACTCCCAGTCATAGCTGTCCCTCTTCTCTTATGAAGATCCCTCGAC
CTGCAGGAATTCGATTACTTAAGCCTAGGATCCGTACATTCGAATCGATAACATACGCTCTCCATCAAAA
CAAAACGAAACAAAACAAACTAGCAAAATAGGCTGTCCCCAGTGCAAGTGCAGGTGCCAGAACATTTCTC
TGCGATCGCGGGCTCCGGTGCCCGTCAGTGGGCAGAGCGCACATCGCCCACAGTCCCCGAGAAGTTGGGG
GGAGGGGTCGGCAATTGAACCGGTGCCTAGAGAAGGTGGCGCGGGGTAAACTGGGAAAGTGATGTCGTGT
ACTGGCTCCGCCTTTTTCCCGAGGGTGGGGGAGAACCGTATATAAGTGCAGTAGTCGCCGTGAACGTTCT
TTTTCGCAACGGGTTTGCCGCCAGAACACAGACTAGTGGGAGCCGCCACCATGAGCCATGGCTTCCCGCC
GGAGGTGGAGGAGCAGGATGATGGCACGCTGCCCATGTCTTGTGCCCAGGAGAGCGGGATGGACCGTCAC
CCTGCAGCCTGTGCTTCTGCTAGGATCAATGTGGAATTCACCATGTCTAGACTGGACAAGAGCAAAGTCA
TAAACGGCGCTCTGGAATTACTCAATGGAGTCGGTATCGAAGGCCTGACGACAAGGAAACTCGCTCAAAA
GCTGGGAGTTGAGCAGCCTACCCTGTACTGGCACGTGAAGAACAAGCGGGCCCTGCTCGATGCCCTGCCA
ATCGAGATGCTGGACAGGCATCATACCCACTTCTGCCCCCTGGAAGGCGAGTCATGGCAAGACTTTCTGC
GGAACAACGCCAAGTCATTCCGCTGTGCTCTCCTCTCACATCGCGACGGGGCTAAAGTGCATCTCGGCAC
CCGCCCAACAGAGAAACAGTACGAAACCCTGGAAAATCAGCTCGCGTTCCTGTGTCAGCAAGGCTTCTCC
CTGGAGAACGCACTGTACGCTCTGTCCGCCGTGGGCCACTTTACACTGGGCTGCGTATTGGAGGAACAGG
AGCATCAAGTAGCAAAAGAGGAAAGAGAGACACCTACCACCGATTCTATGCCCCCACTTCTGAGACAAGC
AATTGAGCTGTTCGACCGGCAGGGAGCCGAACCTGCCTTCCTTTTCGGCCTGGAACTAATCATATGTGGC
CTGGAGAAACAGCTAAAGTGCGAAAGCGGCGGGCCGGCCGACGCCCTTGACGATTTTGACTTAGACATGC
TCCCAGCCGATGCCCTTGACGACTTTGACCTTGATATGCTGCCTGCTGACGCTCTTGACGATTTTGACCT
TGACATGCTCCCCGGGTAACTAAGTAAGGATCCCGTACGCCTAGGAGCAGGTTTCCCCAATGACACAAAA
CGTGCAACTTGAAACTCCGCCTGGTCTTTCCAGGTCTAGAGGGGTAACACTTTGTACTGCGTTTGGCTCC
ACGCTCGATCCACTGGCGAGTGTTAGTAACAGCACTGTTGCTTCGTAGCGGAGCATGACGGCCGTGGGAA
CTCCTCCTTGGTAACAAGGACCCACGGGGCCAAAAGCCACGCCCACACGGGCCCGTCATGTGTGCAACCC
CAGCACGGCGACTTTACTGCGAAACCCACTTTAAAGTGACATTGAAACTGGTACCCACACACTGGTGACA
GGCTAAGGATGCCCTTCAGGTACCCCGAGGTAACACGCGACACTCGGGATCTGAGAAGGGGACTGGGGCT
TCTATAAAAGCGCTCGGTTTAAAAAGCTTCTATGCCTGAATAGGTGACCGGAGGTCGGCACCTTTCCTTT
GCAATTACTGACCCTATGAATACACTGACTGTTTGACAATTAATCATCGGCATAGTATATCGGCATAGTA
TAATACGACTCACTATAGGAGGGCCACCATGATTGAACAAGATGGATTGCACGCAGGTTCTCCGGCCGCT
TGGGTGGAGAGGCTATTCGGCTATGACTGGGCACAACAGACAATCGGCTGCTCTGATGCCGCCGTGTTCC
GGCTGTCAGCGCAGGGGCGCCCGGTTCTTTTTGTCAAGACCGACCTGTCCGGTGCCCTGAATGAACTGCA
AGACGAGGCAGCGCGGCTATCGTGGCTGGCCACGACGGGCGTTCCTTGCGCAGCTGTGCTCGACGTTGTC
ACTGAAGCGGGAAGGGACTGGCTGCTATTGGGCGAAGTGCCGGGGCAGGATCTCCTGTCATCTCACCTTG
CTCCTGCCGAGAAAGTATCCATCATGGCTGATGCAATGCGGCGGCTGCATACGCTTGATCCGGCTACCTG
CCCATTCGACCACCAAGCGAAACATCGCATCGAGCGAGCACGTACTCGGATGGAAGCCGGTCTTGTCGAT
CAGGATGATCTGGACGAAGAGCATCAGGGGCTCGCGCCAGCCGAACTGTTCGCCAGGCTCAAGGCGAGCA
TGCCCGACGGCGAGGATCTCGTCGTGACACATGGCGATGCCTGCTTGCCGAATATCATGGTGGAAAATGG
CCGCTTTTCTGGATTCATCGACTGTGGCCGGCTGGGTGTGGCGGACCGCTATCAGGACATAGCGTTGGCT
ACCCGTGATATTGCTGAAGAGCTTGGCGGCGAATGGGCTGACCGCTTCCTCGTGCTTTACGGTATCGCCG
CTCCCGATTCGCAGCGCATCGCCTTCTATCGCCTTCTTGACGAGTTCTTCTGAGCGGGACTCTGGGGTTC
GAAATGACCGACCAAGCGAATTCGCTAGGATTATCCCTAATACCTGCCACCCCACTCTTAATCAGTGGTG
GAAGAACGGTCTCAGAACTGTTTGTTTCAATTGGCCATTTAAGTTTAGTAGTAAAAGACTGGTTAATGAT
AACAATGCATCGTAAAACCTTCAGAAGGAAAGGAGAATGTTTTGTGGACCACTTTGGTTTTCTTTTTTGC
GTGTGGCAGTTTTAAGTTATTAGTTTTTAAAATCAGTACTTTTTAATGGAAACAACTTGACCAAAAATTT
GTCACAGAATTTTGAGACCCATTAAAAAAGTTAAATGAGAAACCTGTGTGTTCCTTTGGTCAACACCGAG
ACATTTAGGTGAAAGACATCTAATTCTGGTTTTACGAATCTGGAAACTTCTTGAAAATGTAATTCTTGAG
TTAACACTTCTGGGTGGAGAATAGGGTTGTTTTCCCCCCACATAATTGGAAGGGGAAGGAATATCATTTA
AAGCTATGGGAGGGTTGCTTTGATTACAACACTGGAGAGAAATGCAGCATGTTGCTGATTGCCTGTCACT
AAAACAGGCCAAAAACTGAGTCCTTGGGTTGCATAGAAAGCTGCCAAACGCTAGCCAACAAGCTCGTCAT
CGCTTTGCAGAAGAGCAGAGAGGATATGCTCATCGTCTAAAGAACTACCCATTTTATTATATATTAGTCA
CGATATCTATAACAAGAAAATATATATATAATAAGTTATCACGTAAGTAGAACATGAAATAACAATATAA
TTATCGTATGAGTTAAATCTTAAAAGTCACGTAAAAGATAATCATGCGTCATTTTGACTCACGCGGTCGT
TATAGTTCAAAATCAGTGACACTTACCGCATTGACAAGCACGCCTCACGGGAGCTCCAAGCGGCGACTGA
GATGTCCTAAATGCACAGCGACGGATTCGCGCTATTTAGAAAGAGAGAGCAATATTTCAAGAATGCATGC
GTCAATTTTACGCAGACTATCTTTCTAGGGTTAAAAAAGATTTGCGCTTTACTCGACCTAAACTTTAAAC
ACGTCATAGAATCTTCGTTTGACAAAAACCACATTGTGGCCAAGCTGTGTGACGCGACGCGCGCTAAAGA
ATGGCAAACCAAGTCGCGCGAGGTACCCAGCTTTTGTTCCCTTTAGTGAGGGTTAATTCCGAGCTTGGCG
TAATCATGGTCATAGCTGTTTCCTGTGTGAAATTGTTATCCGCTCACAATTCCACACAACATACGAGCCG
GAAGCATAAAGTGTAAAGCCTGGGGTGCCTAATGAGTGAGCTAACTCACATTAATTGCGTTGCGCTCACT
GCCCGCTTTCCAGTCGGGAAACCTGTCGTGCCAGCTGCATTAATGAATCGGCCAACGCGCGGGGAGAGGC
GGTTTGCGTATTGGGCGCTCTTCCGCTTCCTCGCTCACTGACTCGCTGCGCTCGGTCGTTCGGCTGCGGC
GAGCGGTATCAGCTCACTCAAAGGCGGTAATACGGTTATCCACAGAATCAGGGGATAACGCAGGAAAGAA
CATGTGAGCAAAAGGCCAGCAAAAGGCCAGGAACCGTAAAAAGGCCGCGTTGCTGGCGTTTTTCCATAGG
CTCCGCCCCCCTGACGAGCATCACAAAAATCGACGCTCAAGTCAGAGGTGGCGAAACCCGACAGGACTAT
AAAGATACCAGGCGTTTCCCCCTGGAAGCTCCCTCGTGCGCTCTCCTGTTCCGACCCTGCCGCTTACCGG
ATACCTGTCCGCCTTTCTCCCTTCGGGAAGCGTGGCGCTTTCTCATAGCTCACGCTGTAGGTATCTCAGT
TCGGTGTAGGTCGTTCGCTCCAAGCTGGGCTGTGTGCACGAACCCCCCGTTCAGCCCGACCGCTGCGCCT
TATCCGGTAACTATCGTCTTGAGTCCAACCCGGTAAGACACGACTTATCGCCACTGGCAGCAGCCACTGG
TAACAGGATTAGCAGAGCGAGGTATGTAGGCGGTGCTACAGAGTTCTTGAAGTGGTGGCCTAACTACGGC
TACACTAGAAGGACAGTATTTGGTATCTGCGCTCTGCTGAAGCCAGTTACCTTCGGAAAAAGAGTTGGTA
GCTCTTGATCCGGCAAACAAACCACCGCTGGTAGCGGTGGTTTTTTTGTTTGCAAGCAGCAGATTACGCG
CAGAAAAAAAGGATCTCAAGAAGATCCTTTGATCTTTTCTACGGGGTCTGACGCTCAGTGGAACGAAAAC
TCACGTTAAGGGATTTTGGTCATGAGATTATCAAAAAGGATCTTCACCTAGATCCTTTTAAATTAAAAAT
GAAGTTTTAAATCAATCTAAAGTATATATGAGTAAACTTGGTCTGACAGTTACCAATGCTTAATCAGTGA
GGCACCTATCTCAGCGATCTGTCTATTTCGTTCATCCATAGTTGCCTGACTCCCCGTCGTGTAGATAACT
ACGATACGGGAGGGCTTACCATCTGGCCCCAGTGCTGCAATGATACCGCGAGACCCACGCTCACCGGCTC
CAGATTTATCAGCAATAAACCAGCCAGCCGGAAGGGCCGAGCGCAGAAGTGGTCCTGCAACTTTATCCGC
CTCCATCCAGTCTATTAATTGTTGCCGGGAAGCTAGAGTAAGTAGTTCGCCAGTTAATAGTTTGCGCAAC
GTTGTTGCCATTGCTACAGGCATCGTGGTGTCACGCTCGTCGTTTGGTATGGCTTCATTCAGCTCCGGTT
CCCAACGATCAAGGCGAGTTACATGATCCCCCATGTTGTGCAAAAAAGCGGTTAGCTCCTTCGGTCCTCC
GATCGTTGTCAGAAGTAAGTTGGCCGCAGTGTTATCACTCATGGTTATGGCAGCACTGCATAATTCTCTT
ACTGTCATGCCATCCGTAAGATGCTTTTCTGTGACTGGTGAGTACTCAACCAAGTCATTCTGAGAATAGT
GTATGCGGCGACCGAGTTGCTCTTGCCCGGCGTCAATACGGGATAATACCGCGCCACATAGCAGAACTTT
AAAAGTGCTCATCATTGGAAAACGTTCTTCGGGGCGAAAACTCTCAAGGATCTTACCGCTGTTGAGATCC
AGTTCGATGTAACCCACTCGTGCACCCAACTGATCTTCAGCATCTTTTACTTTCACCAGCGTTTCTGGGT
GAGCAAAAACAGGAAGGCAAAATGCCGCAAAAAAGGGAATAAGGGCGACACGGAAATGTTGAATACTCAT
ACTCTTCCTTTTTCAATATTATTGAAGCATTTATCAGGGTTATTGTCTCATGAGCGGATACATATTTGAA
TGTATTTAGAAAAATAAACAAATAGGGGTTCCGCGCACATTTCCCCGAAAAGTGCCACCTG
Features (pLannotate 1.2.2; 39 found; start..end, strand, type, name):
      3..458     -  rep_origin     f1 ori (sequence partly withheld): f1 bacteriophage origin of replication; arrow indicates direction of (+) strand synthesis
    466..623     -  CDS            lacZα (fragment): LacZα fragment of β-galactosidase; lacZ fragment
    626..644     +  promoter       T7 promoter: promoter for bacteriophage T7 RNA polymerase
   1144..1164    +  promoter       tight TRE promoter (fragment): Tet-responsive promoter PTight, consisting of seven tet operator sequences followed by the minimal CMV promoter
   1181..1201    +  promoter       tight TRE promoter (fragment): Tet-responsive promoter PTight, consisting of seven tet operator sequences followed by the minimal CMV promoter
   1218..1238    +  promoter       tight TRE promoter (fragment): Tet-responsive promoter PTight, consisting of seven tet operator sequences followed by the minimal CMV promoter
   1255..1275    +  promoter       tight TRE promoter (fragment): Tet-responsive promoter PTight, consisting of seven tet operator sequences followed by the minimal CMV promoter
   1292..1312    +  promoter       tight TRE promoter (fragment): Tet-responsive promoter PTight, consisting of seven tet operator sequences followed by the minimal CMV promoter
   1329..1349    +  promoter       tight TRE promoter (fragment): Tet-responsive promoter PTight, consisting of seven tet operator sequences followed by the minimal CMV promoter
   1366..1386    +  promoter       tight TRE promoter (fragment): Tet-responsive promoter PTight, consisting of seven tet operator sequences followed by the minimal CMV promoter
   1403..1423    +  promoter       tight TRE promoter (fragment): Tet-responsive promoter PTight, consisting of seven tet operator sequences followed by the minimal CMV promoter
   1431..1476    +  promoter       TRE3GV promoter (fragment): 3rd-generation Tet-responsive promoter that can be activated by binding of Tet-On® 3G, optimized for retroviral and lentiviral vectors
   1548..1672    +  protein_bind   attR1: mutant version of attR; recombination site for the Gateway® LR reaction LR Clonase™
   1697..1727    +  promoter       lac UV5 promoter: E. coli lac promoter with an "up" mutation
   1751..1780    +  promoter       cat promoter (fragment): promoter of the E. coli cat gene encoding chloramphenicol acetyltransferase
   1781..2440    +  CDS            CmR: chloramphenicol acetyltransferase; cat; confers resistance to chloramphenicol
   2619..2777    +  CDS            ccdA (fragment): CCDA_ECO57 - Also known as H, letA. Experimental evidence at protein level: Swiss-Prot protein existence level 1. Antitoxin component of a type II toxin-antitoxin (TA) system which inhibits the post-segregational killing (PSK) of plasmid-free cells, also referred to as a plasmid addiction system. Binds to and blocks the activity of CcdB; will also remove bound CcdB protein from the CcdB-GyrA complex by forming a CcdA-CcdB complex, a process termed rejuvenation. Functions as a transcriptional corepressor for the ccdAB operon, repression also requires CcdB (By similarity). From Escherichia coli
   2782..3084    +  CDS            ccdB: CCDB_ECOLI - Also known as G, letB, letD. Experimental evidence at protein level: Swiss-Prot protein existence level 1. Toxic component of a type II toxin-antitoxin (TA) system, functioning in plasmid maintainence. Responsible for the post- segregational killing (PSK) of plasmid-free cells, also referred to as a plasmid addiction system. Half-life of over 2 hours. Cell killing by CcdB is accompanied by filamentation, defects in chromosome and plasmid segregation, defects in cell division, formation of anucleate cells, decreased DNA synthesis and plasmid loss. Interferes with the activity of DN
   3128..3252    -  protein_bind   attR2: mutant version of attR; recombination site for the Gateway® LR reaction LR Clonase™
   3284..3361    +  CDS            HBB (fragment): HBB_PONPY - Experimental evidence at transcript level: Swiss-Prot protein existence level 2. Involved in oxygen transport from the lung to the various peripheral tissues. From Pongo pygmaeus (Bornean orangutan).
   3432..3487    +  polyA_signal   β-globin poly(A) signal: rabbit β-globin polyadenylation signal (Gil and Proudfoot, 1987)
   3868..3959    +  misc_feature   pause site: RNA polymerase II transcriptional pause signal from the human α2 globin gene
   3988..4199    +  promoter       EF-1α core promoter: core promoter for human elongation factor EF-1α
   4222..4341    +  CDS            d2EYFP (fragment): EYFP destabilized by residues 422-461 of mouse ornithine decarboxylase, giving an in vivo half-life of ~2 hours mammalian codon-optimized
   4351..5097    +  CDS            rtTA-Advanced: improved tetracycline-controlled transactivator In the Tet-On® system, rtTA-Advanced binds to the Tet-responsive element and stimulates transcription only in the presence of tetracycline or doxycycline.
   5124..5568    +  misc_feature   FMDV IRES: internal ribosome entry site (IRES) of the foot-and-mouth disease virus
   5601..5619    +  promoter       tac promoter (fragment): strong E. coli promoter; hybrid between the trp and lac UV5 promoters
   5639..5657    +  promoter       T7 promoter: promoter for bacteriophage T7 RNA polymerase
   5667..6461    +  CDS            NeoR/KanR: aminoglycoside phosphotransferase from Tn5; aph(3')-II (or nptII); confers resistance to neomycin, kanamycin, and G418 (Geneticin®)
   6508..7080    +  polyA_signal   EF-1α poly(A) signal: human EF-1α polyadenylation signal
   7489..7620    +  CDS            FP (fragment): FP25_NPVAC - Experimental evidence at protein level: Swiss-Prot protein existence level 1. From Autographa californica nuclear polyhedrosis virus (AcMNPV).
   7638..7656    -  promoter       T3 promoter: promoter for bacteriophage T3 RNA polymerase
   7701..7717    -  protein_bind   lac operator: The lac repressor binds to the lac operator to inhibit transcription in E. coli. This inhibition can be relieved by adding lactose or isopropyl-β-D-thiogalactopyranoside (IPTG). lac repressor encoded by lacI
   7725..7755    -  promoter       lac promoter: promoter for the E. coli lac operon
   7770..7791    -  protein_bind   CAP binding site: CAP binding activates transcription in the presence of cAMP. E. coli catabolite activator protein
   7804..7896    -  CDS            lacI (fragment): lac repressor; lacI; The lac repressor binds to the lac operator to inhibit transcription in E. coli. This inhibition can be relieved by adding lactose or isopropyl-β-D-thiogalactopyranoside (IPTG).
   8079..8667    -  rep_origin     ori: high-copy-number ColE1/pMB1/pBR322/pUC origin of replication
   8838..9698    -  CDS            AmpR: β-lactamase; bla; confers resistance to ampicillin, carbenicillin, and related antibiotics
   9699..9803    -  promoter       AmpR promoter: bla
