[The description below was written by a language model from this plasmid's Addgene catalogue record and pLannotate feature annotations shown in this document.]
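Description:
pB-TetOn-DEST-EFS-mODC-rtTA-IRES-NEO (JDW 931) is a 9.8 kb all-in-one, doxycycline-inducible Gateway destination vector for mammalian expression, built on the pB-TA-ERN backbone and described as flanked by PiggyBac transposon ends, so the cargo can be integrated into the genome when a PiggyBac transposase is supplied. The transposon terminal repeats are not called out as such in the feature table. The bacterial backbone carries a high-copy ColE1/pUC origin, an f1 origin and an ampicillin resistance gene. Because the unrecombined vector contains the ccdB toxin gene, it is propagated in a ccdB-tolerant strain under ampicillin plus chloramphenicol selection.

The inducible unit consists of a Tet-responsive promoter (an array of tet operator repeats followed by a minimal promoter) placed upstream of the synthetic attR1-CmR-ccdB-attR2 cassette. This is followed by a rabbit β-globin polyadenylation signal and a transcriptional pause site that helps insulate it from the downstream unit. An LR reaction with an entry clone replaces the CmR-ccdB cassette with the gene of interest, and loss of ccdB provides counterselection in standard E. coli strains. Downstream, the EF-1α core (EFS) promoter drives a bicistronic transcript. Its first cistron is rtTA-Advanced preceded by a short segment matching the mouse ornithine decarboxylase degron (annotated as a d2EYFP fragment), which, as the name suggests, is presumably a destabilising tag on the transactivator. An FMDV IRES then directs translation of NeoR for G418 selection, and the transcript ends at an EF-1α poly(A) signal.

The vector therefore allows stable cell lines to be made from a single plasmid, with the inserted gene switched on by doxycycline. It belongs to a modular multisite Gateway cloning toolbox intended for vertebrate model systems.
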