Addgene plasmid #242578: pB-TetOn-DEST-EFS-mODC-rtTA-IRES-NEO (JDW 931)
Purpose: PiggyBac transposon flanked, Tet-on, gateway destination vector.
Depositing lab: Joshua Wythe. Depositing organization: University of Virginia. Publication: MultiSite Assembly of Gateway Induced Clones (MAGIC): a flexible cloning toolbox for use in vertebrate model systems. Gillespie WB 3rd, Zhang Y, Ruiz OE, Cerda J 3rd, Ortiz-Guzman J, Sherman M, Turner WD, Largoza G, Mosser LE, Fujimoto E, Chien CB, Kwan KM, Arenkiel BR, Devine WP, Wythe JD. Development. 2025 Nov 15;152(22):dev204308. doi: 10.1242/dev.204308. Epub 2025 Nov 13. PubMed 41230856.
Backbone
  Vector backbone: pB-TA-ERN
  Vector type: Mammalian Expression
Growth in bacteria
  Bacterial resistance: Chloramphenicol and Ampicillin, 25 & 100 μg/mL
  Growth temperature: 37°C
  Growth strain: ccdB Survival
  Copy number: High Copy
Gene/Insert
  Gene/Insert name: attR1-CmR-ccdB-attR2
  Species: Synthetic
  Cloning method: Gene Synthesis
Terms and licenses: Academic/Nonprofit Terms; Industry Terms: Not Available to Industry
Depositor comments: Please visit https://doi.org/10.1101/2024.07.13.603267 for bioRxiv preprint.
How to cite: pB-TetOn-DEST-EFS-mODC-rtTA-IRES-NEO (JDW 931) was a gift from Joshua Wythe (Addgene plasmid # 242578 ; http://n2t.net/addgene:242578 ; RRID:Addgene_242578)
